>Addgene plasmid #29263 | pEMS1550 | addgene partial sequence | sequence record 38868 | LacZ-R 5'-GACAGTATCGGCCTCAGGAA-3'
CCGCTTCTGGTGCCGGAAACCAGGCAAAGCGCCATTCGCCATTCAGGCTGCGCAACTGTTGGGAAGGGCG
ATCGGTGCGGGCCTCTTCGCTATTACGCCAGCTGGCGAAAGGGGGATGTGCTGCAAGGCGATTAAGTTGG
GTAACGCCAGGGTTTTCCCAGTCACGACGTTGTAAAACGACGGGATCCGCCATGGTGGCGGAAGTTCCTA
TACCTTTTGAAGAATAGGAACTTCGGAATAGGAACTTCCTGTGGAGAGAAAGGCAAAGTGGATGTCAGTA
AGACCAATAGGTGCCTATCAGAAACGCAAGAGTCTTCTCTGTCTCGACAAGCCCAGTTTCTATTGGTCTC
CTTAAACCTGTCTTGTAACCTTGATACTTACGGCGCGCCACGCGTTCCTGCAGTGCACTGAAATGCAGAA
TTCACCCTCCTAGGGTCGTCCTCCCTGCTAGCCAGCTCTTCTCTGCCAATCAACTGGAGAAATCTTTCAA
ACCCTTCATATCTCTGTTCCTTGTTTGCCTCAAGTCAGTAATCCAATAGATAAAGAGGTTGCCTAAAAAT
TTGCAGGATTCCCCTGGCTCCCTTCTTTCTTGTTTCCTTCTCACGTGGAACAAGGTGGTTTGTGGTCTTA
GATTATGTCCTGCAGACACCCAGGCTCCTCTGACTGACTCAGTTGGGAAAGGAGAGTCTGAAGGGACAGT
GCATGGTCGGAGAGCAGTGACAATAATCGAATAAGGCATTA
