[The description below was written by a language model from this plasmid's Addgene catalogue record.]
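Description:
pEMS1550 is a Pleiades Promoter Project plasmid built on the large pEMS1313 backbone (about 18.8 kb without insert). It carries the human MiniPromoter Ple79, a 1,250 bp regulatory element designed from the GABRA6 locus, which encodes the alpha 6 subunit of the GABA-A receptor. The MiniPromoter was cloned by restriction enzymes between SacI and MluI sites; whether those sites survived cloning is not recorded. The plasmid is maintained in E. coli as a high-copy construct under ampicillin selection. The origin of replication and other backbone elements are not stated, and no feature table is available to show what else the backbone contains.

The payload is a promoter-reporter arrangement rather than a protein expression cassette. Ple79 sits upstream of a backbone-encoded intron-LacZ-NLS reporter, so any transcriptional activity of the MiniPromoter would be read out as beta-galactosidase. The intron is a common addition meant to improve expression of a transgene in mammalian cells. The nuclear localisation signal concentrates the enzyme in the nucleus, which makes individual expressing cells easier to identify by histochemical staining.

The construct belongs to a collection of compact human regulatory elements intended to drive selective, region- or cell type-restricted expression in the brain. The record explicitly notes, however, that reporter expression under the control of this MiniPromoter has not been tested in this plasmid. Ple79's specificity should therefore be regarded as a design prediction based on GABRA6, not as a validated property.
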