Addgene plasmid #29263: pEMS1550
Purpose: Expression of the reporter gene under the control of the MiniPromoter in this plasmid has not been tested
Depositing lab: Elizabeth Simpson. Depositing organization: University of British Columbia. Publication: A regulatory toolbox of MiniPromoters to drive selective expression in the brain. Portales-Casamar E, Swanson DJ, Liu L, de Leeuw CN, Banks KG, Ho Sui SJ, Fulton DL, Ali J, Amirabbasi M, Arenillas DJ, Babyak N, Black SF, Bonaguro RJ, Brauer E, Candido TR, Castellarin M, Chen J, Chen Y, Cheng JC, Chopra V, Docking TR, Dreolini L, D'Souza CA, Flynn EK, Glenn R, Hatakka K, Hearty TG, Imanian B, Jiang S, Khorasan-zadeh S, Komljenovic I, Laprise S, Liao NY, Lim JS, Lithwick S, Liu F, Liu J, Lu M, McConechy M, McLeod AJ, Milisavljevic M, Mis J, O'Connor K, Palma B, Palmquist DL, Schmouth JF, Swanson MI, Tam B, Ticoll A, Turner JL, Varhol R, Vermeulen J, Watkins RF, Wilson G, Wong BK, Wong SH, Wong TY, Yang GS, Ypsilanti AR, Jones SJ, Holt RA, Goldowitz D, Wasserman WW, Simpson EM. Proc Natl Acad Sci U S A. 2010 Sep 21. 107(38):16589-94. 10.1073/pnas.1009158107 PubMed 20807748.
Backbone
  Vector backbone: pEMS1313
  Backbone size w/o insert (bp): 18843
  Vector type: Pleiades Promoter Project [sic, Pleaides Plieades]
Growth in bacteria
  Bacterial resistance: Ampicillin, 100 μg/mL
  Growth temperature: 37°C
  Growth strain: DH5alpha
  Growth instructions: DH10B
  Copy number: High Copy
Gene/Insert
  Gene/Insert name: Ple79 (alt names: GABRA6; gamma-aminobutyric acid (GABA-A) receptor, subunit alpha 6)
  Species: H. sapiens (human)
  Insert size (bp): 1250
  Entrez Gene: GABRA6
  Tag / fusion protein: Intron-LacZ-NLS (C terminal on backbone)
  Cloning method: Restriction Enzyme; 5′ cloning site SacI (unknown if destroyed); 3′ cloning site MluI (unknown if destroyed)
  Sequencing primers: 5′ Unknown
Terms and licenses: Academic/Nonprofit Terms; Industry Terms
How to cite: pEMS1550 was a gift from Elizabeth Simpson (Addgene plasmid # 29263 ; http://n2t.net/addgene:29263 ; RRID:Addgene_29263)
